>Addgene plasmid #241247 | pEGFP-N1 BLTP3A | addgene full sequence | sequence record 489599 | Addgene NGS Result
TAGTTATTAATAGTAATCAATTACGGGGTCATTAGTTCATAGCCCATATATGGAGTTCCGCGTTACATAA
CTTACGGTAAATGGCCCGCCTGGCTGACCGCCCAACGACCCCCGCCCATTGACGTCAATAATGACGTATG
TTCCCATAGTAACGCCAATAGGGACTTTCCATTGACGTCAATGGGTGGAGTATTTACGGTAAACTGCCCA
CTTGGCAGTACATCAAGTGTATCATATGCCAAGTACGCCCCCTATTGACGTCAATGACGGTAAATGGCCC
GCCTGGCATTATGCCCAGTACATGACCTTATGGGACTTTCCTACTTGGCAGTACATCTACGTATTAGTCA
TCGCTATTACCATGGTGATGCGGTTTTGGCAGTACATCAATGGGCGTGGATAGCGGTTTGACTCACGGGG
ATTTCCAAGTCTCCACCCCATTGACGTCAATGGGAGTTTGTTTTGGCACCAAAATCAACGGGACTTTCCA
AAATGTCGTAACAACTCCGCCCCATTGACGCAAATGGGCGGTAGGCGTGTACGGTGGGAGGTCTATATAA
GCAGAGCTGGTTTAGTGAACCGTCAGATCCGCTAGCGCTACCGGACTCAGATCTCGAGACCGGTCGCCAC
CATGGCGGGTATCATCAAAAAACAAATCCTGAAACACCTGAGCCGCTTTACCAAGAACCTGAGCCCAGAC
AAAATCAACCTGAGCACCCTGAAAGGCGAGGGTCAGCTGACCAACCTGGAGCTGGACGAGGAAGTGCTGC
AGAACGTGCTGGAGCTGCCGACCTGGCTGGCCATTACCCGCGTGTACTGCAACCGTGCGAGCATCCGCAT
TCAGTGGACCAAGCTGAAAACCCACCCGATCTGCCTGTGCCTGGATAAGGTGGAGGTGGAAATGAAAACC
TGCGAAGACCCGCGTCCGCCAAACGGTCAGAGCCCAATTGCGCTGGCTAGCGGTCAGAGCGAGTACGGTT
TTGCCGAAAAGGTGGTGGAGGGCATGTTCATCATTGTGAACAGCATCACCATTAAGATCCACAGCAAAGC
TTTCCACGCCAGCTTTGAACTGTGGCAGCTGCAGGGCTATAGCGTGAACCCGAACTGGCAGCAGAGCGAT
CTGCGTCTGACCCGTATCACCGACCCGTGCCGTGGTGAAGTGCTGACCTTTAAGGAGATTACCTGGCAGA
CCCTGCGTATCGAGGCCGACGCGACCGATAACGGCGACCAGGACCCGGTTACCACCCCACTGCGCCTGAT
TACCAACCAGGGTCGTATTCAGATCGCCCTGAAGCGTCGCACCAAAGATTGCAACGTGATCAGCAGCAAA
CTGATGTTCCTGCTGGACGATCTGCTGTGGGTGCTGACCGACAGCCAGCTGAAGGCCATGATGAAATACG
CGGAAAGCCTGAGCGAGGCTATGGAAAAGAGCGCCCACCAGCGTAAAAGCCTGGCTCCAGAGCCGGTGCA
GATCACCCCACCAGCTCCAAGCGCCCAGCAGAGCTGGGCTCAGGCCTTCGGCGGTAGCCAGGGCAACAGC
AACAGCAGCAGCAGCCGCCTGAGCCAGTACTTCGAAAAGTTTGATGTGAAAGAGAGCAGCTATCACCTGC
TGATTAGCCGTCTGGACCTGCACATCTGCGACGATAGCCAGAGCCGTGAGCCAGGTGTGAGCGCCAACCG
TCTGATGGGCGGTGCGATGCAGCTGACCTTCCGTAAGATGGCTTTTGATTACTATCCGTTCCACTGGGCC
GGCGACAGCTGCAAACACTGGGTGCGCCACTGCGAGGCTATGGAAACCCGTGGCCAGTGGGCCCAGAAGC
TGGTGATGGAATTTCAGAGCAAGATGGAGAAATGGCACGAGGAAACCGGCCTGAAACCACCATGGCACCT
GGGTGTGGATAGCCTGTTCCGTCGTAAGGCTGACAGCCTGAGCAGCCCGCGTAAAAACCCACTGGAGCGC
AGCCCGAGCCAGGGCCGTCAGCCAGCTTTCCAGCCACCAGCTTGGAACCGTCTGCGCAGCAGCTGCATGG
TGGTGCGCGTGGACGATCTGGATATTCACCAGGTGAGCACCGCTGGTCAGCCGAGCAAGAAACCGAGCAC
CCTGCTGAGCTGCAGCCGTAAGCTGCACAACCTGCCGACCCAGGTGAGCGCGATTCACATCGAGTTTACC
GAATACTATTTCCCGGACAACCAGGAACTGCCAGTGCCGTGCCCGAACCTGTACATCCAGCTGAACGGCC
TGACCTTTACCATGGACCCGGTGAGCCTGCTGTGGGGTAACCTGTTTTGCCTGGACCTGTACCGTAGCCT
GGAGCAGTTCAAGGCCATTTATAAACTGGAAGATAGCAGCCAGAAAGACGAGCACCTGGATATCCGCCTG
GACGCTTTTTGGCTGAAGGTGAGCTTCCCGCTGGAGAAACGTGAACGTGCTGAGCTGCACCGTCCACAGG
CCCTGGTGTTCAGCGCGAGCGGTATGATCGCTACCAACACCCGTCACGCTCCACACTGCAGCTGCAGCGA
TCTGCAGAGCCTGTTCCGTGGTTTTGCCGCGGCTGAGTTCTTTCACAGCAACTATGACCACTTTCCGAAG
GTGCCGGGCGGTTTCAGCCTGCTGCACATGCTGTTTCTGCACCACGCCTTCCAGATGGACAGCTGCCTGC
CACAGCCAAACACCCTGCCACCACAGCGTCCGAAGGCGAGCTGGGATCTGTGGAGCGTGCACTTTACCCA
GATTAGCCTGGACTTTGAAGGCACCGAGAACTTCAAAGGTCACACCCTGAACTTCGTGGCGCCGTTTCCG
CTGAGCATCTGGGCTTGCCTGCCACTGCGTTGGCAGCAGGCTCAGGCTCGTAAGCTGCTGCTGGCTAGCG
AGGGCCGCCTGAAACCAAGCGCCAGCTTCGGTAGCCCGGTGCAGAGCGAAGCCCTGGCTCCAGATAGCAT
GAGCCACCCACGTAGCAAGACCGAGCACGACCTGAAAAGCCTGAGCGGCCTGACCGAAGTGATGGAGATC
CTGAAGGAGGGCAGCAGCGGTATGGACAACAAAGGTCCGCTGACCGAGCTGGAGGACGTGGCCGATGTGC
ACATGCTGGTGCACAGCCCAGCTCACGTGCGTGTGCGCCTGGATCACTACCAGTATCTGGCCCTGCTGCG
CCTGAAGGAAGTGCTGCAGCGTCTGCAGGAGCAGCTGACCAAAGACACCGAAAGCATGACCGGCAGCCCG
CTGCAGAACCAGACCGCGTGCATTGGTGTGCTGTTCCCAAGCGCCGAGGTGGCGCTGCTGATGCACCCAG
CTCCAGGTGCTGTGGACGCTGATAGCGCCGGTAGCGATAGCACCAGCCTGGTGGACAGCGAACTGAGCCC
GAGCGAAGACCGCGAGCTGAAGAGCGATGCTAGCAGCGACCAGGGTCCAGCTAGCCCAGAGAAAGTGCTG
GAGGAAAGCAGCATCGAGAACCAGGATGTGAGCCAGGAACGTCCGCACAGCAACGGCGAGCTGCAGGACA
GCGGTCCACTGGCGCAGCAGCTGGCTGGCAAGGGTCACGAAGCGGTGGAGAGCCTGCAGGCTAAGAAACT
GAGCCGCACCCAGGCCAGCAGCAGCCCAGCCGCGCTGAAGCCACCAGCTGGTCGTGAAACCGCGGTGAAC
GGCCAGGGCGAGCTGATTCCGCTGAAAAACATCGAGGGTGAACTGAGCAGCGCGATTCACATGACCAAGG
ATGCTACCAAAGAAGCCCTGCACGCGACCATGGACCTGACCAAGGAGGCCGTGAGCCTGACCAAAGATGC
GTTCAGCCTGGGCCGTGACCGCATGACCAGCACCATGCACAAGATGCTGAGCCTGCCGCCGGCTAAGGAA
CCGATGGCCAAAACCGATGAGGGTGTGGCTGCTCCGGTGAGCGGTGGTGCTGCTCGTCTGCGCTTCTTTA
GCATGAAACGCACCGTGAGCCAGCAGAGCTTTGATGGCGTGAGCCTGGACAGCAGCGGTCCGGAAGATCG
TATCAGCGTGGACAGCGATGGCAGCGACAGCTTCGTGATGCTGCTGGAGAGCGAAAGCGGTCCAGAGAGC
GTGCCACCAGGTAGCCTGAGCAACGTGAGCGACAACGCTGGTGTGCAGGGTAGCCCGCTGGTGAACAACT
ACGGTCAGGGTAGCCCGGCTGCTAACAGCAGCGTGAGCCCAAGCGGTGAAGATCTGATTTTTCACCCGGT
GAGCGTGCTGGTGCTGAAGGTGAACGAGGTGAGCTTCGGCATCGAAGTGCGTGGCGAGGACCTGACCGTG
GCTCTGCAGGCCGAGGAACTGACCCTGCAGCAGCTGGGCACCGTGGGTCTGTGGCAGTTTCTGCACGGCC
AGTGCCCGGGTACCTGCTTCCAGGAAAGCAGCACCCTGAAAACCGGTCACATCCGTCCAGCTGTGGGTCT
GCGTTTTGAAGTGGGTCCAGGTGCTGCTGTGCACAGCCCACTGGCTAGCCAGAACGGCTTCCTGCACCTG
CTGCTGCACGGTTGCGATCTGGAGCTGCTGACCAGCGTGCTGAGCGGCCTGGGTCCGTTTCTGGAAGACG
AGGAAATTCCGGTGGTGGTGCCGATGCAGATTGAGCTGCTGAACAGCAGCATCACCCTGAAGGACGATAT
TCCACCAATCTATCCGACCAGCCCAGGTCCAATTCCAATCACCCTGGCCATGGAGCACGTGGTGCTGAAA
CGCAGCGACGATGGCGTGTTCCACATCGGTGCTGCTGCTCAGGACAAGCCAAGCGCGGAAGTGCTGAAGA
GCGAGAAACGTCAGCCGCCGAAAGAACAGGTGTTTCTGGTGCCGACCGGTGAAGTGTTCGAGCAGCAGGT
GAAGGAGCTGCCGATTCTGCAGAAGGAACTGATCGAAACCAAACAGGCTCTGGCCAACGCGAACCAGGAC
AAGGAAAAACTGCTGCAAGAGATTCGTAAGTATAACCCATTCTTTGAACTGGGTGGATCTGGAGGTCGAA
TTCTGCAGTCGACGGTACCGCGGGCCCGGGATCCACCGGTCGCCACCATGGTGAGCAAGGGCGAGGAGCT
GTTCACCGGGGTGGTGCCCATCCTGGTCGAGCTGGACGGCGACGTAAACGGCCACAAGTTCAGCGTGTCC
GGCGAGGGCGAGGGCGATGCCACCTACGGCAAGCTGACCCTGAAGTTCATCTGCACCACCGGCAAGCTGC
CCGTGCCCTGGCCCACCCTCGTGACCACCCTGACCTACGGCGTGCAGTGCTTCAGCCGCTACCCCGACCA
CATGAAGCAGCACGACTTCTTCAAGTCCGCCATGCCCGAAGGCTACGTCCAGGAGCGCACCATCTTCTTC
AAGGACGACGGCAACTACAAGACCCGCGCCGAGGTGAAGTTCGAGGGCGACACCCTGGTGAACCGCATCG
AGCTGAAGGGCATCGACTTCAAGGAGGACGGCAACATCCTGGGGCACAAGCTGGAGTACAACTACAACAG
CCACAACGTCTATATCATGGCCGACAAGCAGAAGAACGGCATCAAGGTGAACTTCAAGATCCGCCACAAC
ATCGAGGACGGCAGCGTGCAGCTCGCCGACCACTACCAGCAGAACACCCCCATCGGCGACGGCCCCGTGC
TGCTGCCCGACAACCACTACCTGAGCACCCAGTCCGCCCTGAGCAAAGACCCCAACGAGAAGCGCGATCA
CATGGTCCTGCTGGAGTTCGTGACCGCCGCCGGGATCACTCTCGGCATGGACGAGCTGTACAAGTAAAGC
GGCCGCGACTCTAGATCATAATCAGCCATACCACATTTGTAGAGGTTTTACTTGCTTTAAAAAACCTCCC
ACACCTCCCCCTGAACCTGAAACATAAAATGAATGCAATTGTTGTTGTTAACTTGTTTATTGCAGCTTAT
AATGGTTACAAATAAAGCAATAGCATCACAAATTTCACAAATAAAGCATTTTTTTCACTGCATTCTAGTT
GTGGTTTGTCCAAACTCATCAATGTATCTTAAGGCGTAAATTGTAAGCGTTAATATTTTGTTAAAATTCG
CGTTAAATTTTTGTTAAATCAGCTCATTTTTTAACCAATAGGCCGAAATCGGCAAAATCCCTTATAAATC
AAAAGAATAGACCGAGATAGGGT
[37 nt withheld, positions 6114-6150]
AAAGAACGTGGACTCCAACGTCAAAGG
[49 nt withheld, positions 6178-6226]
T
[91 nt withheld, positions 6228-6318]
G
[124 nt withheld, positions 6320-6443]
CAGGTGGCACTTTTCGGGGAAATGTGCGCGGAACCCCTATTTGTTTATTTTTCTAAATACATTCAAATAT
GTATCCGCTCATGAGACAATAACCCTGATAAATGCTTCAATAATATTGAAAAAGGAAGAGTCCTGAGGCG
GAAAGAACCAGCTGTGGAATGTGTGTCAGTTAGGGTGTGGAAAGTCCCCAGGCTCCCCAGCAGGCAGAAG
TATGCAAAGCATGCATCTCAATTAGTCAGCAACCAGGTGTGGAAAGTCCCCAGGCTCCCCAGCAGGCAGA
AGTATGCAAAGCATGCATCTCAATTAGTCAGCAACCATAGTCCCGCCCCTAACTCCGCCCATCCCGCCCC
TAACTCCGCCCAGTTCCGCCCATTCTCCGCCCCATGGCTGACTAATTTTTTTTATTTATGCAGAGGCCGA
GGCCGCCTCGGCCTCTGAGCTATTCCAGAAGTAGTGAGGAGGCTTTTTTGGAGGCCTAGGCTTTTGCAAA
GATCGATCAAGAGACAGGATGAGGATCGTTTCGCATGATTGAACAAGATGGATTGCACGCAGGTTCTCCG
GCCGCTTGGGTGGAGAGGCTATTCGGCTATGACTGGGCACAACAGACAATCGGCTGCTCTGATGCCGCCG
TGTTCCGGCTGTCAGCGCAGGGGCGCCCGGTTCTTTTTGTCAAGACCGACCTGTCCGGTGCCCTGAATGA
ACTGCAAGACGAGGCAGCGCGGCTATCGTGGCTGGCCACGACGGGCGTTCCTTGCGCAGCTGTGCTCGAC
GTTGTCACTGAAGCGGGAAGGGACTGGCTGCTATTGGGCGAAGTGCCGGGGCAGGATCTCCTGTCATCTC
ACCTTGCTCCTGCCGAGAAAGTATCCATCATGGCTGATGCAATGCGGCGGCTGCATACGCTTGATCCGGC
TACCTGCCCATTCGACCACCAAGCGAAACATCGCATCGAGCGAGCACGTACTCGGATGGAAGCCGGTCTT
GTCGATCAGGATGATCTGGACGAAGAGCATCAGGGGCTCGCGCCAGCCGAACTGTTCGCCAGGCTCAAGG
CGAGCATGCCCGACGGCGAGGATCTCGTCGTGACCCATGGCGATGCCTGCTTGCCGAATATCATGGTGGA
AAATGGCCGCTTTTCTGGATTCATCGACTGTGGCCGGCTGGGTGTGGCGGACCGCTATCAGGACATAGCG
TTGGCTACCCGTGATATTGCTGAAGAGCTTGGCGGCGAATGGGCTGACCGCTTCCTCGTGCTTTACGGTA
TCGCCGCTCCCGATTCGCAGCGCATCGCCTTCTATCGCCTTCTTGACGAGTTCTTCTGAGCGGGACTCTG
GGGTTCGAAATGACCGACCAAGCGACGCCCAACCTGCCATCACGAGATTTCGATTCCACCGCCGCCTTCT
ATGAAAGGTTGGGCTTCGGAATCGTTTTCCGGGACGCCGGCTGGATGATCCTCCAGCGCGGGGATCTCAT
GCTGGAGTTCTTCGCCCACCCTAGGGGGAGGCTAACTGAAACACGGAAGGAGACAATACCGGAAGGAACC
CGCGCTATGACGGCAATAAAAAGACAGAATAAAACGCACGGTGTTGGGTCGTTTGTTCATAAACGCGGGG
TTCGGTCCCAGGGCTGGCACTCTGTCGATACCCCACCGAGACCCCATTGGGGCCAATACGCCCGCGTTTC
TTCCTTTTCCCCACCCCACCCCCCAAGTTCGGGTGAAGGCCCAGGGCTCGCAGCCAACGTCGGGGCGGCA
GGCCCTGCCATAGCCTCAGGTTACTCATATATACTTTAGATTGATTTAAAACTTCATTTTTAATTTAAAA
GGATCTAGGTGAAGATCCTTTTTGATAATCTCATGACCAAAATCCCTTAACGTGAGTTTTCGTTCCACTG
AGCGTCAGACCCCGTAGAAAAGATCAAAGGATCTTCTTGAGATCCTTTTTTTCTGCGCGTAATCTGCTGC
TTGCAAACAAAAAAACCACCGCTACCAGCGGTGGTTTGTTTGCCGGATCAAGAGCTACCAACTCTTTTTC
CGAAGGTAACTGGCTTCAGCAGAGCGCAGATACCAAATACTGTTCTTCTAGTGTAGCCGTAGTTAGGCCA
CCACTTCAAGAACTCTGTAGCACCGCCTACATACCTCGCTCTGCTAATCCTGTTACCAGTGGCTGCTGCC
AGTGGCGATAAGTCGTGTCTTACCGGGTTGGACTCAAGACGATAGTTACCGGATAAGGCGCAGCGGTCGG
GCTGAACGGGGGGTTCGTGCACACAGCCCAGCTTGGAGCGAACGACCTACACCGAACTGAGATACCTACA
GCGTGAGCTATGAGAAAGCGCCACGCTTCCCGAAGGGAGAAAGGCGGACAGGTATCCGGTAAGCGGCAGG
GTCGGAACAGGAGAGCGCACGAGGGAGCTTCCAGGGGGAAACGCCTGGTATCTTTATAGTCCTGTCGGGT
TTCGCCACCTCTGACTTGAGCGTCGATTTTTGTGATGCTCGTCAGGGGGGCGGAGCCTATGGAAAAACGC
CAGCAACGCGGCCTTTTTACGGTTCCTGGCCTTTTGCTGGCCTTTTGCTCACATGTTCTTTCCTGCGTTA
TCCCCTGATTCTGTGGATAACCGTATTACCGCCATGCAT
Features (pLannotate 1.2.2; 16 found; start..end, strand, type, name):
     61..364     +  enhancer       CMV enhancer: human cytomegalovirus immediate early enhancer
    365..568     +  promoter       CMV promoter: human cytomegalovirus (CMV) immediate early promoter
    591..618     +  misc_feature   MCS (fragment): multiple cloning site
    632..4951    +  CDS            UHRF1BP1: URFB1_HUMAN - Also known as C6orf107. Experimental evidence at protein level: Swiss-Prot protein existence level 1. May act as a negative regulator of cell growth. From Homo sapiens (Human).
   4966..5004    +  misc_feature   MCS (fragment): multiple cloning site
   5018..5737    +  CDS            EGFP: the original enhanced GFP (Yang et al., 1996) mammalian codon-optimized
   5754..5837    +  CDS            large T antigen (fragment): large T antigen from SV40 (simian virus 40)
   5860..5981    +  polyA_signal   SV40 poly(A) signal: SV40 polyadenylation signal
   6015..6443    -  rep_origin     f1 ori (sequence partly withheld): f1 bacteriophage origin of replication; arrow indicates direction of (+) strand synthesis
   6470..6574    +  promoter       AmpR promoter: bla
   6576..6933    +  promoter       SV40 promoter: SV40 enhancer and early promoter
   6968..7762    +  CDS            NeoR/KanR: aminoglycoside phosphotransferase from Tn5; aph(3')-II (or nptII); confers resistance to neomycin, kanamycin, and G418 (Geneticin®)
   7783..7935    +  CDS            ble (fragment): BLE_KLEPN - Experimental evidence at protein level: Swiss-Prot protein existence level 1. Binding protein with a strong affinity to the bleomycin family of antibiotics. Binds to CL990; an antimitotic-antibiotic compound. From Klebsiella pneumoniae.
   7994..8041    +  polyA_signal   HSV TK poly(A) signal: herpes simplex virus thymidine kinase polyadenylation signal (Cole and Stacy, 1985)
   8132..8148    -  polyA_signal   bGH poly(A) signal (fragment): bovine growth hormone polyadenylation signal
   8370..8958    +  rep_origin     ori: high-copy-number ColE1/pMB1/pBR322/pUC origin of replication
