[The description below was written by a language model from this plasmid's Addgene catalogue record and pLannotate feature annotations shown in this document.]
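Description:
pEGFP-N1 BLTP3A is a mammalian expression plasmid of about 9.1 kb, built on the pEGFP-N1 backbone, that expresses human BLTP3A (also known as UHRF1BP1 or SHIP164B) fused at its C-terminus to EGFP. The BLTP3A coding sequence, roughly 4.3 kb, was inserted by Gibson assembly into the multiple cloning site. Remnants of that site flank the insert, and the downstream remnant forms a short linker before the mammalian codon-optimised EGFP. Transcription of the fusion is driven by the human cytomegalovirus immediate early enhancer and promoter and is terminated by the SV40 polyadenylation signal, an arrangement that gives strong constitutive expression after transient transfection of mammalian cells.

The plasmid is propagated in E. coli at high copy number from a ColE1/pUC-type origin and is selected with kanamycin. Its single NeoR/KanR cassette, encoding the Tn5 aminoglycoside phosphotransferase, lies downstream of both a bacterial bla promoter and the SV40 enhancer and early promoter and ends in the HSV TK polyadenylation signal. The same gene therefore confers kanamycin resistance in bacteria and G418 resistance in mammalian cells, which allows stable lines to be selected. An f1 origin is also present and can be used to produce single-stranded DNA. The short large T antigen, ble and bGH poly(A) fragments in the automated annotation appear to be residual backbone sequences or partial matches rather than functional elements.

The associated publication concerns the association of BLTP3A with membranes of the late endocytic pathway and its role as an effector of CASM. This suggests the construct is used for fluorescence imaging of BLTP3A localisation and dynamics in cells, although the record does not state a purpose explicitly.
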