Addgene plasmid #241247: pEGFP-N1 BLTP3A
Depositing lab: Pietro De Camilli. Publication: BLTP3A is associated with membranes of the late endocytic pathway and is an effector of CASM. Hanna MG, Rodriguez Cruz HO, Fujise K, Wu Y, Xu CS, Pang S, Li Z, Monetti M, De Camilli P. EMBO J (2025) 44: 6168 - 6195 10.1038/s44318-025-00543-9 PubMed 39386594.
Backbone
  Vector backbone: pEGFP-N1
  Vector type: Mammalian Expression
Growth in bacteria
  Bacterial resistance: Kanamycin, 50 μg/mL
  Growth temperature: 37°C
  Growth strain: DH5alpha
  Copy number: High Copy
Gene/Insert
  Gene/Insert name: BLTP3A (UHRF1BP1)
  Species: H. sapiens (human)
  Entrez Gene: BLTP3A (a.k.a. C6orf107, ICBP90, SHIP164B, UHRF1BP1, dJ349A12.1)
  Tag / fusion protein: EGFP (C terminal on insert)
  Cloning method: Gibson Cloning
Terms and licenses: Academic/Nonprofit Terms; Industry Terms: Not Available to Industry
How to cite: pEGFP-N1 BLTP3A was a gift from Pietro De Camilli (Addgene plasmid # 241247 ; http://n2t.net/addgene:241247 ; RRID:Addgene_241247)
